>Addgene plasmid #204356 | pLenti_PGK_Prkaa1 | addgene full sequence | sequence record 408696 | Addgene NGS Result
AGGTGGCACTTTTCGGGGAAATGTGCGCGGAACCCCTATTTGTTTATTTTTCTAAATACATTCAAATATG
TATCCGCTCATGAGACAATAACCCTGATAAATGCTTCAATAATATTGAAAAAGGAAGAGTATGAGTATTC
AACATTTCCGTGTCGCCCTTATTCCCTTTTTTGCGGCATTTTGCCTTCCTGTTTTTGCTCACCCAGAAAC
GCTGGTGAAAGTAAAAGATGCTGAAGATCAGTTGGGTGCACGAGTGGGTTACATCGAACTGGATCTCAAC
AGCGGTAAGATCCTTGAGAGTTTTCGCCCCGAAGAACGTTTTCCAATGATGAGCACTTTTAAAGTTCTGC
TATGTGGCGCGGTATTATCCCGTATTGACGCCGGGCAAGAGCAACTCGGTCGCCGCATACACTATTCTCA
GAATGACTTGGTTGAGTACTCACCAGTCACAGAAAAGCATCTTACGGATGGCATGACAGTAAGAGAATTA
TGCAGTGCTGCCATAACCATGAGTGATAACACTGCGGCCAACTTACTTCTGACAACGATCGGAGGACCGA
AGGAGCTAACCGCTTTTTTGCACAACATGGGGGATCATGTAACTCGCCTTGATCGTTGGGAACCGGAGCT
GAATGAAGCCATACCAAACGACGAGCGTGACACCACGATGCCTGTAGCAATGGCAACAACGTTGCGCAAA
CTATTAACTGGCGAACTACTTACTCTAGCTTCCCGGCAACAATTAATAGACTGGATGGAGGCGGATAAAG
TTGCAGGACCACTTCTGCGCTCGGCCCTTCCGGCTGGCTGGTTTATTGCTGATAAATCTGGAGCCGGTGA
GCGTGGGTCTCGCGGTATCATTGCAGCACTGGGGCCAGATGGTAAGCCCTCCCGTATCGTAGTTATCTAC
ACGACGGGGAGTCAGGCAACTATGGATGAACGAAATAGACAGATCGCTGAGATAGGTGCCTCACTGATTA
AGCATTGGTAACTGTCAGACCAAGTTTACTCATATATACTTTAGATTGATTTAAAACTTCATTTTTAATT
TAAAAGGATCTAGGTGAAGATCCTTTTTGATAATCTCATGACCAAAATCCCTTAACGTGAGTTTTCGTTC
CACTGAGCGTCAGACCCCGTAGAAAAGATCAAAGGATCTTCTTGAGATCCTTTTTTTCTGCGCGTAATCT
GCTGCTTGCAAACAAAAAAACCACCGCTACCAGCGGTGGTTTGTTTGCCGGATCAAGAGCTACCAACTCT
TTTTCCGAAGGTAACTGGCTTCAGCAGAGCGCAGATACCAAATACTGTTCTTCTAGTGTAGCCGTAGTTA
GGCCACCACTTCAAGAACTCTGTAGCACCGCCTACATACCTCGCTCTGCTAATCCTGTTACCAGTGGCTG
CTGCCAGTGGCGATAAGTCGTGTCTTACCGGGTTGGACTCAAGACGATAGTTACCGGATAAGGCGCAGCG
GTCGGGCTGAACGGGGGGTTCGTGCACACAGCCCAGCTTGGAGCGAACGACCTACACCGAACTGAGATAC
CTACAGCGTGAGCTATGAGAAAGCGCCACGCTTCCCGAAGGGAGAAAGGCGGACAGGTATCCGGTAAGCG
GCAGGGTCGGAACAGGAGAGCGCACGAGGGAGCTTCCAGGGGGAAACGCCTGGTATCTTTATAGTCCTGT
CGGGTTTCGCCACCTCTGACTTGAGCGTCGATTTTTGTGATGCTCGTCAGGGGGGCGGAGCCTATGGAAA
AACGCCAGCAACGCGGCCTTTTTACGGTTCCTGGCCTTTTGCTGGCCTTTTGCTCACATGTTCTTTCCTG
CGTTATCCCCTGATTCTGTGGATAACCGTATTACCGCCTTTGAGTGAGCTGATACCGCTCGCCGCAGCCG
AACGACCGAGCGCAGCGAGTCAGTGAGCGAGGAAGCGGAAGAGCGCCCAATACGCAAACCGCCTCTCCCC
GCGCGTTGGCCGATTCATTAATGCAGCTGGCACGACAGGTTTCCCGACTGGAAAGCGGGCAGTGAGCGCA
ACGCAATTAATGTGAGTTAGCTCACTCATTAGGCACCCCAGGCTTTACACTTTATGCTTCCGGCTCGTAT
GTTGTGTGGAATTGTGAGCGGATAACAATTTCACACAGGAAACAGCTATGACCATGATTACGCCAAGCGC
GCAATTAACCCTCACTAAAGGGAACAAAAGCTGGAGCTGCAAGCTTAATGTAGTCTTATGCAATACTCTT
GTAGTCTTGCAACATGGTAACGATGAGTTAGCAACATGCCTTACAAGGAGAGAAAAAGCACCGTGCATGC
CGATTGGTGGAAGTAAGGTGGTACGATCGTGCCTTATTAGGAAGGCAACAGACGGGTCTGACATGGATTG
GACGAACCACTGAATTGCCGCATTGCAGAGATATTGTATTTAAGTGCCTAGCTCGATACATAAACGGGTC
TCTCTGGTTAGACCAGATCTGAGCCTGGGAGCTCTCTGGCTAACTAGGGAACCCACTGCTTAAGCCTCAA
TAAAGCTTGCCTTGAGTGCTTCAAGTAGTGTGTGCCCGTCTGTTGTGTGACTCTGGTAACTAGAGATCCC
TCAGACCCTTTTAGTCAGTGTGGAAAATCTCTAGCAGTGGCGCCCGAACAGGGACTTGAAAGCGAAAGGG
AAACCAGAGGAGCTCTCTCGACGCAGGACTCGGCTTGCTGAAGCGCGCACGGCAAGAGGCGAGGGGCGGC
GACTGGTGAGTACGCCAAAAATTTTGACTAGCGGAGGCTAGAAGGAGAGAGATGGGTGCGAGAGCGTCAG
TATTAAGCGGGGGAGAATTAGATCGCGATGGGAAAAAATTCGGTTAAGGCCAGGGGGAAAGAAAAAATAT
AAATTAAAACATATAGTATGGGCAAGCAGGGAGCTAGAACGATTCGCAGTTAATCCTGGCCTGTTAGAAA
CATCAGAAGGCTGTAGACAAATACTGGGACAGCTACAACCATCCCTTCAGACAGGATCAGAAGAACTTAG
ATCATTATATAATACAGTAGCAACCCTCTATTGTGTGCATCAAAGGATAGAGATAAAAGACACCAAGGAA
GCTTTAGACAAGATAGAGGAAGAGCAAAACAAAAGTAAGACCACCGCACAGCAAGCGGCCGCTGATCTTC
AGACCTGGAGGAGGAGATATGAGGGACAATTGGAGAAGTGAATTATATAAATATAAAGTAGTAAAAATTG
AACCATTAGGAGTAGCACCCACCAAGGCAAAGAGAAGAGTGGTGCAGAGAGAAAAAAGAGCAGTGGGAAT
AGGAGCTTTGTTCCTTGGGTTCTTGGGAGCAGCAGGAAGCACTATGGGCGCAGCGTCAATGACGCTGACG
GTACAGGCCAGACAATTATTGTCTGGTATAGTGCAGCAGCAGAACAATTTGCTGAGGGCTATTGAGGCGC
AACAGCATCTGTTGCAACTCACAGTCTGGGGCATCAAGCAGCTCCAGGCAAGAATCCTGGCTGTGGAAAG
ATACCTAAAGGATCAACAGCTCCTGGGGATTTGGGGTTGCTCTGGAAAACTCATTTGCACCACTGCTGTG
CCTTGGAATGCTAGTTGGAGTAATAAATCTCTGGAACAGATTTGGAATCACACGACCTGGATGGAGTGGG
ACAGAGAAATTAACAATTACACAAGCTTAATACACTCCTTAATTGAAGAATCGCAAAACCAGCAAGAAAA
GAATGAACAAGAATTATTGGAATTAGATAAATGGGCAAGTTTGTGGAATTGGTTTAACATAACAAATTGG
CTGTGGTATATAAAATTATTCATAATGATAGTAGGAGGCTTGGTAGGTTTAAGAATAGTTTTTGCTGTAC
TTTCTATAGTGAATAGAGTTAGGCAGGGATATTCACCATTATCGTTTCAGACCCACCTCCCAACCCCGAG
GGGACCCGACAGGCCCGAAGGAATAGAAGAAGAAGGTGGAGAGAGAGACAGAGACAGATCCATTCGATTA
GTGAACGGATCTCGACGGTATCGGTTAACTTTTAAAAGAAAAGGGGGGATTGGGGGGTACAGTGCAGGGG
AAAGAATAGTAGACATAATAGCAACAGACATACAAACTAAAGAATTACAAAAACAAATTACAAAAATTCA
AAATTTTATCGATCACGAGACTAGCCTCGAGAAGCTTGATATCGAATTCCACGGGGTTGGGGTTGCGCCT
TTTCCAAGGCAGCCCTGGGTTTGCGCAGGGACGCGGCTGCTCTGGGCGTGGTTCCGGGAAACGCAGCGGC
GCCGACCCTGGGTCTCGCACATTCTTCACGTCCGTTCGCAGCGTCACCCGGATCTTCGCCGCTACCCTTG
TGGGCCCCCCGGCGACGCTTCCTGCTCCGCCCCTAAGTCGGGAAGGTTCCTTGCGGTTCGCGGCGTGCCG
GACGTGACAAACGGAAGCCGCACGTCTCACTAGTACCCTCGCAGACGGACAGCGCCAGGGAGCAATGGCA
GCGCGCCGACCGCGATGGGCTGTGGCCAATAGCGGCTGCTCAGCAGGGCGCGCCGAGAGCAGCGGCCGGG
AAGGGGCGGTGCGGGAGGCGGGGTGTGGGGCGGTAGTGTGGGCCCTGTTCCTGCCCGCGCGGTGTTCCGC
ATTCTGCAAGCCTCCGGAGCGCACGTCGGCAGTCGGCTCCCTCGTTGACCGAATCACCGACCTCTCTCCC
CAGGGGGATCCACCGGTTCGTCGACTAGTCCAGTGTGGTGGAATTCTGCAGATATCAACAAGTTTGTACA
AAAAAGCAGGCTTTCCACCATGCGCAGACTCAGTTCCTGGAGAAAGATGGCGACGGCCGAGAAGCAGAAG
CACGACGGGCGGGTGAAGATCGGCCACTACATCCTGGGGGACACGCTTGGTGTCGGCACCTTCGGGAAAG
TGAAGGTGGGCAAGCACGAGTTGACCGGACATAAAGTGGCTGTGAAGATACTCAACCGGCAGAAGATTCG
GAGCCTTGACGTGGTGGGAAAAATCCGCCGGGAGATTCAGAACCTGAAGCTGTTCAGGCACCCTCACATC
ATCAAACTGTACCAGGTCATCAGTACACCATCTGATATTTTCATGGTGATGGAATATGTCTCTGGAGGAG
AGCTATTTGATTATATCTGTAAAAATGGAAGGTTGGACGAAAAGGAAAGCCGCCGTCTGTTCCAGCAGAT
CCTTTCCGGTGTGGATTATTGTCACAGGCATATGGTGGTCCACAGAGATTTGAAACCTGAGAACGTCCTG
CTTGATGCACACATGAATGCAAAGATAGCCGACTTTGGTCTTTCAAACATGATGTCAGATGGTGAATTTT
TAAGAACAAGCTGTGGCTCACCCAATTATGCCGCACCAGAAGTCATTTCAGGAAGATTGTACGCAGGCCC
CGAGGTGGACATCTGGAGCAGCGGGGTCATTCTCTATGCTTTGCTGTGTGGAACCCTCCCTTTTGATGAT
GACCATGTGCCAACTCTTTTTAAGAAGATATGTGATGGGATCTTTTATACCCCTCAGTACTTAAACCCTT
CAGTAATCAGCCTTTTGAAACATATGCTGCAGGTGGATCCCATGAAGAGGGCCGCAATAAAAGATATCAG
GGAACACGAGTGGTTTAAACAGGACCTTCCGAAGTATCTCTTTCCTGAGGACCCATCTTATAGTTCAACC
ATGATCGATGACGAAGCCTTGAAAGAAGTGTGTGAGAAGTTCGAGTGTTCGGAGGAGGAGGTCCTCAGCT
GCCTGTACAACAGAAACCACCAGGACCCACTAGCCGTCGCCTACCACCTCATCATAGACAACAGGAGAAT
AATGAATGAAGCCAAAGATTTCTACCTAGCAACCAGCCCACCTGACTCTTTCCTGGACGACCACCATTTA
ACTCGGCCTCACCCTGAAAGAGTACCGTTCTTGGTTGCCGAAACACCACGGGCCCGGCACACCCTGGATG
AATTAAACCCACAGAAATCCAAACACCAAGGTGTACGGAAGGCAAAATGGCATTTGGGAATTCGAAGTCA
AAGCCGACCCAATGATATCATGGCAGAAGTTTGTAGAGCAATCAAGCAGTTGGATTATGAATGGAAGGTT
GTAAACCCCTATTATTTGCGTGTACGAAGGAAGAATCCTGTGACAAGCACATTTTCCAAAATGAGTCTAC
AGCTATACCAAGTGGATAGTAGGACTTACTTGTTGGATTTCCGTAGTATTGATGATGAGATTACAGAAGC
CAAATCAGGGACTGCTACTCCACAGAGATCGGGATCCATCAGCAACTATCGATCTTGCCAAAGGAGTGAC
TCTGATGCCGAAGCTCAAGGAAAGCCCTCAGACGTCTCCCTTACCTCATCTGTCACCTCCCTCGACTCCT
CCCCTGTCGACGTAGCTCCAAGACCAGGAAGTCATACAATAGAATTTTTTGAAATGTGTGCAAATCTAAT
TAAAATTCTTGCACAGTAAACCCAGCTTTCTTGTACAAAGTGGTTGATATCCAGCACAGTGGCGGCCGCT
CGACAATCAACCTCTGGATTACAAAATTTGTGAAAGATTGACTGGTATTCTTAACTATGTTGCTCCTTTT
ACGCTATGTGGATACGCTGCTTTAATGCCTTTGTATCATGCTATTGCTTCCCGTATGGCTTTCATTTTCT
CCTCCTTGTATAAATCCTGGTTGCTGTCTCTTTATGAGGAGTTGTGGCCCGTTGTCAGGCAACGTGGCGT
GGTGTGCACTGTGTTTGCTGACGCAACCCCCACTGGTTGGGGCATTGCCACCACCTGTCAGCTCCTTTCC
GGGACTTTCGCTTTCCCCCTCCCTATTGCCACGGCGGAACTCATCGCCGCCTGCCTTGCCCGCTGCTGGA
CAGGGGCTCGGCTGTTGGGCACTGACAATTCCGTGGTGTTGTCGGGGAAGCTGACGTCCTTTCCATGGCT
GCTCGCCTGTGTTGCCACCTGGATTCTGCGCGGGACGTCCTTCTGCTACGTCCCTTCGGCCCTCAATCCA
GCGGACCTTCCTTCCCGCGGCCTGCTGCCGGCTCTGCGGCCTCTTCCGCGTCTTCGCCTTCGCCCTCAGA
CGAGTCGGATCTCCCTTTGGGCCGCCTCCCCGCCTGGAATTCTACCGGGTAGGGGAGGCGCTTTTCCCAA
GGCAGTCTGGAGCATGCGCTTTAGCAGCCCCGCTGGGCACTTGGCGCTACACAAGTGGCCTCTGGCCTCG
CACACATTCCACATCCACCGGTAGGCGCCAACCGGCTCCGTTCTTTGGTGGCCCCTTCGCGCCACCTTCT
ACTCCTCCCCTAGTCAGGAAGTTCCCCCCCGCCCCGCAGCTCGCGTCGTGCAGGACGTGACAAATGGAAG
TAGCACGTCTCACTAGTCTCGTGCAGATGGACAGCACCGCTGAGCAATGGAAGCGGGTAGGCCTTTGGGG
CAGCGGCCAATAGCAGCTTTGCTCCTTCGCTTTCTGGGCTCAGAGGCTGGGAAGGGGTGGGTCCGGGGGC
GGGCTCAGGGGCGGGCTCAGGGGCGGGGCGGGCGCCCGAAGGTCCTCCGGAGGCCCGGCATTCTGCACGC
TTCAAAAGCGCACGTCTGCCGCGCTGTTCTCCTCTTCCTCATCTCCGGGCCTTTCGACCTGCAGCCCAAG
CTTACCATGACCGAGTACAAGCCCACGGTGCGCCTCGCCACCCGCGACGACGTCCCCAGGGCCGTACGCA
CCCTCGCCGCCGCGTTCGCCGACTACCCCGCCACGCGCCACACCGTCGATCCGGACCGCCACATCGAGCG
GGTCACCGAGCTGCAAGAACTCTTCCTCACGCGCGTCGGGCTCGACATCGGCAAGGTGTGGGTCGCGGAC
GACGGCGCCGCGGTGGCGGTCTGGACCACGCCGGAGAGCGTCGAAGCGGGGGCGGTGTTCGCCGAGATCG
GCCCGCGCATGGCCGAGTTGAGCGGTTCCCGGCTGGCCGCGCAGCAACAGATGGAAGGCCTCCTGGCGCC
GCACCGGCCCAAGGAGCCCGCGTGGTTCCTGGCCACCGTCGGCGTCTCGCCCGACCACCAGGGCAAGGGT
CTGGGCAGCGCCGTCGTGCTCCCCGGAGTGGAGGCGGCCGAGCGCGCCGGGGTGCCCGCCTTCCTGGAGA
CCTCCGCGCCCCGCAACCTCCCCTTCTACGAGCGGCTCGGCTTCACCGTCACCGCCGACGTCGAGGTGCC
CGAAGGACCGCGCACCTGGTGCATGACCCGCAAGCCCGGTGCCTGACGCCCGCCCCACGACCCGCAGCGC
CCGACCGAAAGGAGCGCACGACCCCATGCATCTCGAGGGCCCGGTACCTTTAAGACCAATGACTTACAAG
GCAGCTGTAGATCTTAGCCACTTTTTAAAAGAAAAGGGGGGACTGGAAGGGCTAGCTCACTCCCAACGAA
GACAAGATCTGCTTTTTGCTTGTACTGGGTCTCTCTGGTTAGACCAGATCTGAGCCTGGGAGCTCTCTGG
CTAACTAGGGAACCCACTGCTTAAGCCTCAATAAAGCTTGCCTTGAGTGCTTCAAGTAGTGTGTGCCCGT
CTGTTGTGTGACTCTGGTAACTAGAGATCCCTCAGACCCTTTTAGTCAGTGTGGAAAATCTCTAGCAGTA
GTAGTTCATGTCATCTTATTATTCAGTATTTATAACTTGCAAAGAAATGAATATCAGAGAGTGAGAGGAA
CTTGTTTATTGCAGCTTATAATGGTTACAAATAAAGCAATAGCATCACAAATTTCACAAATAAAGCATTT
TTTTCACTGCATTCTAGTTGTGGTTTGTCCAAACTCATCAATGTATCTTATCATGTCTGGCTCTAGCTAT
CCCGCCCCTAACTCCGCCCATCCCGCCCCTAACTCCGCCCAGTTCCGCCCATTCTCCGCCCCATGGCTGA
CTAATTTTTTTTATTTATGCAGAGGCCGAGGCCGCCTCGGCCTCTGAGCTATTCCAGAAGTAGTGAGGAG
GCTTTTTTGGAGGCCTAGGGACGTACCCAATTCGCCCTATAGTGAGTCGTATTACGCGCGCTCACTGGCC
GTCGTTTTACAACGTCGTGACTGGGAAAACCCTGGCGTTACCCAACTTAATCGCCTTGCAGCACATCCCC
CTTTCGCCAGCTGGCGTAATAGCGAAGAGGCCCGCACCGATCGCCCTTCCCAACAGTTGCGCAGCCTGAA
TGGCGAATGGG
[124 nt withheld, positions 9182-9305]
C
[91 nt withheld, positions 9307-9397]
A
[49 nt withheld, positions 9399-9447]
CCTTTGACGTTGGAGTCCACGTTCTTT
[37 nt withheld, positions 9475-9511]
ACCCTATCTCGGTCTATTCTTTTGATTTATAAGGGATTTTGCCGATTTCGGCCTATTGGTTAAAAAATGA
GCTGATTTAACAAAAATTTAACGCGAATTTTAACAAAATATTAACGCTTACAATTT
Features (pLannotate 1.2.2; 30 found; start..end, strand, type, name):
     26..130     +  promoter       AmpR promoter: bla
    131..991     +  CDS            AmpR: β-lactamase; bla; confers resistance to ampicillin, carbenicillin, and related antibiotics
   1162..1750    +  rep_origin     ori: high-copy-number ColE1/pMB1/pBR322/pUC origin of replication
   1933..2025    +  CDS            lacI (fragment): lac repressor; lacI; The lac repressor binds to the lac operator to inhibit transcription in E. coli. This inhibition can be relieved by adding lactose or isopropyl-β-D-thiogalactopyranoside (IPTG).
   2038..2059    +  protein_bind   CAP binding site: CAP binding activates transcription in the presence of cAMP. E. coli catabolite activator protein
   2074..2104    +  promoter       lac promoter: promoter for the E. coli lac operon
   2112..2128    +  protein_bind   lac operator: The lac repressor binds to the lac operator to inhibit transcription in E. coli. This inhibition can be relieved by adding lactose or isopropyl-β-D-thiogalactopyranoside (IPTG). lac repressor encoded by lacI
   2173..2191    +  promoter       T3 promoter: promoter for bacteriophage T3 RNA polymerase
   2219..2445    +  promoter       RSV promoter: Rous sarcoma virus enhancer/promoter
   2446..2626    +  LTR            5' LTR (truncated): truncated 5' long terminal repeat (LTR) from HIV-1
   2673..2798    +  misc_feature   HIV-1 Ψ: packaging signal of human immunodeficiency virus type 1
   2782..3145    +  CDS            HIV-1 gag (fragment): gag protein from human immunodeficiency virus 1; gag
   3291..3524    +  misc_feature   RRE: The Rev response element (RRE) of HIV-1 allows for Rev-dependent mRNA export from the nucleus to the cytoplasm.
   3901..4001    +  CDS            Rev (fragment): human immunodeficiency virus 1 (HIV-1) Rev protein; rev; enhances nuclear export of unspliced and incompletely spliced viral mRNAs
   4020..4137    +  misc_feature   cPPT/CTS: central polypurine tract and central termination sequence of HIV-1
   4157..4180    -  misc_feature   MCS (fragment): pBluescript multiple cloning site
   4183..4693    +  promoter       hPGK promoter: human phosphoglycerate kinase 1 promoter
   4748..4772    +  protein_bind   attB1: mutant version of attB; recombination site for the Gateway® BP reaction BP Clonase™
   4780..6456    +  CDS            Prkaa1: AAPK1_MOUSE - Experimental evidence at protein level: Swiss-Prot protein existence level 1. Catalytic subunit of AMP-activated protein kinase (AMPK), an energy sensor protein kinase that plays a key role in regulating cellular energy metabolism. In response to reduction of intracellular ATP levels, AMPK activates energy-producing pathways and inhibits energy-consuming processes: inhibits protein, carbohydrate and lipid biosynthesis, as well as cell growth and proliferation. AMPK acts via direct phosphorylation of metabolic enzymes, and by longer-term effects via phosphorylation of transcriptio
   6460..6484    -  protein_bind   attB2: mutant version of attB; recombination site for the Gateway® BP reaction BP Clonase™
   6515..7103    +  misc_feature   WPRE: woodchuck hepatitis virus posttranscriptional regulatory element
   7117..7616    +  promoter       PGK promoter: mouse phosphoglycerate kinase 1 promoter
   7637..8236    +  CDS            PuroR: puromycin N-acetyltransferase; pac from Streptomyces alboniger; confers resistance to puromycin
   8304..8441    +  CDS            nef (fragment): NEF_HV1LA - Experimental evidence at protein level: Swiss-Prot protein existence level 1. Extracellular Nef protein targets CD4(+) T-lymphocytes for apoptosis by interacting with CXCR4 surface receptors. From Human immunodeficiency virus type 1 group M subtype B (isolate Lai) (HIV-1).
   8427..8607    +  LTR            5' LTR (truncated): truncated 5' long terminal repeat (LTR) from HIV-1
   8679..8800    +  polyA_signal   SV40 poly(A) signal: SV40 polyadenylation signal
   8840..8975    +  rep_origin     SV40 ori: SV40 origin of replication
   8996..9014    -  promoter       T7 promoter: promoter for bacteriophage T7 RNA polymerase
   9022..9177    +  CDS            lacZα (fragment): LacZα fragment of β-galactosidase; lacZ fragment
   9182..9610    +  rep_origin     f1 ori (sequence partly withheld): f1 bacteriophage origin of replication; arrow indicates direction of (+) strand synthesis
