[The description below was written by a language model from this plasmid's Addgene catalogue record and pLannotate feature annotations shown in this document.]
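Description:
pLenti_PGK_Prkaa1 is a lentiviral mammalian expression plasmid of about 9.6 kb, built on a modified pLenti PGK Puro backbone, that delivers the mouse Prkaa1 coding sequence. Prkaa1 encodes the alpha 1 catalytic subunit of AMP-activated protein kinase, the cellular energy sensor. In bacteria it is maintained through a high-copy ColE1/pUC-type origin with ampicillin selection via β-lactamase. The backbone also retains an f1 origin, an SV40 origin, T3 and T7 promoters, and remnants of lac/lacZα sequence.

The transfer cassette has a third-generation layout. An RSV enhancer/promoter replaces the U3 region to drive a truncated HIV-1 5' LTR, followed by the Ψ packaging signal with a gag fragment, the Rev response element for Rev-dependent export of the genomic RNA, and the cPPT/CTS, which aids nuclear import of the vector genome. Downstream, the human PGK promoter drives the roughly 1.7 kb Prkaa1 open reading frame. The ORF is flanked by attB1 and attB2 sites, consistent with the recorded Gateway cloning, and no epitope tags or reporters are annotated. A WPRE follows the insert to enhance transcript stability and expression. A second promoter, mouse PGK, then drives puromycin N-acetyltransferase so that transduced cells can be selected. The cassette ends in a truncated 3' LTR (labelled as a 5' LTR by the annotation software), which suggests a self-inactivating design, followed by an SV40 polyadenylation signal.

The construct is intended for producing lentiviral particles, with packaging functions supplied in trans, to obtain stable, constitutive AMPKα1 expression in mammalian cells. The record does not describe a more specific experimental application.
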