Addgene plasmid #204356: pLenti_PGK_Prkaa1
Purpose: Lentiviral plasmid, Expresses Prkaa1 under the control of the PGK promoter
Depositing lab: Günter Schneider. Depositing organization: Universitaetsmedizin Goettingen.
Backbone
  Vector backbone: pLenti PGK Puro
  Backbone manufacturer: #19068 modified
  Backbone size w/o insert (bp): 7951
  Total vector size (bp): 9631
  Vector type: Mammalian Expression, Lentiviral
  Selectable markers: Puromycin
Growth in bacteria
  Bacterial resistance: Ampicillin, 100 μg/mL
  Growth temperature: 37°C
  Growth strain: NEB Stable
  Copy number: High Copy
Gene/Insert
  Gene/Insert name: AMP-activated protein kinase alpha 1 (alt names: Prkaa1; AMPKa1)
  Species: M. musculus (mouse)
  Insert size (bp): 1680
  GenBank ID: NM_001013367.3
  Entrez Gene: Prkaa1 (a.k.a. AMPKalpha1, C130083N04Rik)
  Promoter: PGK
  Cloning method: Gateway Cloning
  Sequencing primers: 5′ GTGTTCCGCATTCTGCAAG; 3′ CATAGCGTAAAAGGAGCAACA
Terms and licenses: Academic/Nonprofit Terms; Industry Terms: Not Available to Industry
How to cite: pLenti_PGK_Prkaa1 was a gift from Günter Schneider (Addgene plasmid # 204356 ; http://n2t.net/addgene:204356 ; RRID:Addgene_204356)
